>Addgene plasmid #35126 | pAG36 | depositor full sequence | sequence record 83378 | pAG36 sequence 6123 bps
TCGCGCGTTTCGGTGATGACGGTGAAAACCTCTGACACATGCAGCTCCCGGAGACGGTCACAGCTTGTCT
GTAAGCGGATGCCGGGAGCAGACAAGCCCGTCAGGGCGCGTCAGCGGGTGTTGGCGGGTGTCGGGGCTGG
CTTAACTATGCGGCATCAGAGCAGATTGTACTGAGAGTGCACCACGCTTTTCAATTCAATTCATCATTTT
TTTTTTATTCTTTTTTTTGATTTCGGTTTCTTTGAAATTTTTTTGATTCGGTAATCTCCGAACAGAAGGA
AGAACGAAGGAAGGAGCACAGACTTAGATTGGTATATATACGCATATGTAGTGTTGAAGAAACATGAAAT
TGCCCAGTATTCTTAACCCAACTGCACAGAACAAAAACCTGCAGGAAACGAAGATAAATCATGTCGAAAG
CTACATATAAGGAACGTGCTGCTACTCATCCTAGTCCTGTTGCTGCCAAGCTATTTAATATCATGCACGA
AAAGCAAACAAACTTGTGTGCTTCATTGGATGTTCGTACCACCAAGGAATTACTGGAGTTAGTTGAAGCA
TTAGGTCCCAAAATTTGTTTACTAAAAACACATGTGGATATCTTGACTGATTTTTCCATGGAGGGCACAG
TTAAGCCGCTAAAGGCATTATCCGCCAAGTACAATTTTTTACTCTTCGAAGACAGAAAATTTGCTGACAT
TGGTAATACAGTCAAATTGCAGTACTCTGCGGGTGTATACAGAATAGCAGAATGGGCAGACATTACGAAT
GCACACGGTGTGGTGGGCCCAGGTATTGTTAGCGGTTTGAAGCAGGCGGCAGAAGAAGTAACAAAGGAAC
CTAGAGGCCTTTTGATGTTAGCAGAATTGTCATGCAAGGGCTCCCTATCTACTGGAGAATATACTAAGGG
TACTGTTGACATTGCGAAGAGCGACAAAGATTTTGTTATCGGCTTTATTGCTCAAAGAGACATGGGTGGA
AGAGATGAAGGTTACGATTGGTTGATTATGACACCCGGTGTGGGTTTAGATGACAAGGGAGACGCATTGG
GTCAACAGTATAGAACCGTGGATGATGTGGTCTCTACAGGATCTGACATTATTATTGTTGGAAGAGGACT
ATTTGCAAAGGGAAGGGATGCTAAGGTAGAGGGTGAACGTTACAGAAAAGCAGGCTGGGAAGCATATTTG
AGAAGATGCGGCCAGCAAAACTAAAAAACTGTATTATAAGTAAATGCATGTATACTAAACTCACAAATTA
GAGCTTCAATTTAATTATATCAGTTATTACCCTGCGGTGTGAAATACCGCACAGATGCGTAAGGAGAAAA
TACCGCATCAGGAAATTGTAAACGTTAATATTTTGTTAAAATTCGCGTTAAATTTTTGTTAAATCAGCTC
ATTTTTTAACCAATAGGCCGAAATCGGCAAAATCCCTTATAAATCAAAAGAATAGACCGAGATAGGGT
[37 nt withheld, positions 1469-1505]
AAAGAACGTGGACTCCAACGTCAAAGG
[49 nt withheld, positions 1533-1581]
T
[91 nt withheld, positions 1583-1673]
G
[124 nt withheld, positions 1675-1798]
CGCGCCATTCGCCATTCAGGCTGCGCAACTGTTGGGAAGGGCGATCGGTGCGGGCCTCTTCGCTATTACG
CCAGCTGGCGAAGGGGGGATGTGCTGCAAGGCGATTAAGTTGGGTAACGCCAGGGTTTTCCCAGTCACGA
CGTTGTAAAACGACGGCCAGTGAATTGTAATACGACTCACTATAGGGCGAATTGGAGCTCCACCGCGGTG
GCGGCCGCATAGGCCACTAGTGGATCTGATATCATCGATGAATTCGAGCTCGTTTTCGACACTGGATGGC
GGCGTTAGTATCGAATCGACAGCAGTATAGCGACCAGCATTCACATACGATTGACGCATGATATTACTTT
CTGCGCACTTAACTTCGCATCTGGGCAGATGATGTCGAGGCGAAAAAAAATATAAATCACGCTAACATTT
GATTAAAATAGAACAACTACAATATAAAAAAACTATACAAATGACAAGTTCTTGAAAACAAGAATCTTTT
TATTGTCAGTACTGATTAGGGGCAGGGCATGCTCATGTAGAGCGCCTGCTCGCCGTCCGAGGCGGTGCCG
TCGTACAGGGCGGTGTCCAGGCCGCAGAGGGTGAACCCCATCCGCCGGTACGCGTGGATCGCCGGTGCGT
TGACGTTGGTGACCTCCAGCCAGAGGTGCCCGGCGCCCCGCTCGCGGGCGAACTCCGTCGCGAGCCCCAT
CAACGCGCGCCCGACCCCGTGCCCCCGGTGCTCCGGGGCGACCTCGATGTCCTCGACGGTCAGCCGGCGG
TTCCAGCCGGAGTACGAGACGACCACGAAGCCCGCCAGGTCGCCGTCGTCCCCGTACGCGACGAACGTCC
GGGAGTCCGGGTCGCCGTCCTCCCCGTCGTCCGATTCGTCGTCCGATTCGTCGTCGGGGAACACCTTGGT
CAGGGGCGGGTCCACCGGCACCTCCCGCAGGGTGAAGCCGTCCCCGGTGGCGGTGACGCGGAAGACGGTG
TCGGTGGTGAAGGACCCATCCAGTGCCTCGATGGCCTCGGCGTCCCCCGGGACACTGGTGCGGTACCGGT
AAGCCGTGTCGTCAAGAGTGGTACCCATGGTTGTTTATGTTCGGATGTGATGTGAGAACTGTATCCTAGC
AAGATTTTAAAAGGAAGTATATGAAAGAAGAACCTCAGTGGCAAATCCTAACCTTTTATATTTCTCTACA
GGGGCGCGGCGTGGGGACAATTCAACGCGTCTGTGAGGGGAGCGTTTCCCTGCTCGCAGGTCTGCAGCGA
GGAGCCGTAATTTTTGCTTCGCGCCGTGCGGCCATCAAAATGTATGGATGCAAATGATTATACATGGGGA
TGTATGGGCTAAATGTACGGGCGACAGTCACATCATGCCCCTGAGCTGCGCACGTCAAGACTGTCAAGGA
GGGTATTCTGGGCCTCCATGTCGCTGGCCGGGTGACCCGGCGGGGACAAGGCAAGCTAAACAGATCTGGC
GCGCCTTAATTAACCCGGGGATCCGTCGACCTGCAGCGTACGAAGCTTCAGCTGGCGGCCGCTCTAGCCA
GCTTTTGTTCCCTTTAGTGAGGGTTAATTCCGAGCTTGGCGTAATCATGGTCATAGCTGTTTCCTGTGTG
AAATTGTTATCCGCTCACAATTCCACACAACATAGGAGCCGGAAGCATAAAGTGTAAAGCCTGGGGTGCC
TAATGAGTGAGGTAACTCACATTAATTGCGTTGCGCTCACTGCCCGCTTTCCAGTCGGGAAACCTGTCGT
GCCAGCTGCATTAATGAATCGGCCAACGCGCGGGGAGAGGCGGTTTGCGTATTGGGCGCTCTTCCGCTTC
CTCGCTCACTGACTCGCTGCGCTCGGTCGTTCGGCTGCGGCGAGCGGTATCAGCTCACTCAAAGGCGGTA
ATACGGTTATCCACAGAATCAGGGGATAACGCAGGAAAGAACATGTGAGCAAAAGGCCAGCAAAAGGCCA
GGAACCGTAAAAAGGCCGCGTTGCTGGCGTTTTTCCATAGGCTCGGCCCCCCTGACGAGCATCACAAAAA
TCGACGCTCAAGTCAGAGGTGGCGAAACCCGACAGGACTATAAAGATACCAGGCGTTCCCCCCTGGAAGC
TCCCTCGTGCGCTCTCCTGTTCCGACCCTGCCGCTTACCGGATACCTGTCCGCCTTTCTCCCTTCGGGAA
GCGTGGCGCTTTCTCAATGCTCACGCTGTAGGTATCTCAGTTCGGTGTAGGTCGTTCGCTCCAAGCTGGG
CTGTGTGCACGAACCCCCCGTTCAGCCCGACCGCTGCGCCTTATCCGGTAACTATCGTCTTGAGTCCAAC
CCGGTAAGACACGACTTATCGCCACTGGCAGCAGCCACTGGTAACAGGATTAGCAGAGCGAGGTATGTAG
GCGGTGCTACAGAGTTCTTGAAGTGGTGGCCTAACTACGGCTACACTAGAAGGACAGTATTTGGTATCTG
CGCTCTGCTGAAGCCAGTTACCTTCGGAAAAAGAGTTGGTAGCTCTTGATCCGGCAAACAAACCACCGCT
GGTAGCGGTGGTTTTTTTGTTTGCAAGCAGCAGATTACGCGCAGAAAAAAAGGATCTCAAGAAGATCCTT
TGATCTTTTCTACGGGGTCTGACGCTCAGTGGAACGAAAACTCACGTTAAGGGATTTTGGTCATGAGATT
ATCAAAAAGGATCTTCACCTAGATCCTTTTAAATTAAAAATGAAGTTTTAAATCAATCTAAAGTATATAT
GAGTAAACTTGGTCTGACAGTTACCAATGCTTAATCAGTGAGGCACCTATCTCAGCGATCTGTCTATTTC
GTTCATCCATAGTTGCCTGACTGCCCGTCGTGTAGATAACTACGATACGGGAGGGCTTACCATCTGGCCC
CAGTGCTGCAATGATACCGCGAGACCCACGCTCACCGGCTCCAGATTTATCAGCAATAAACCAGCCAGCC
GGAAGGGCCGAGCGCAGAAGTGGTCCTGCAACTTTATCCGCCTCCATCCAGTCTATTAATTGTTGCCGGG
AAGCTAGAGTAAGTAGTTCGCCAGTTAATAGTTTGCGCAACGTTGTTGCCATTGCTACAGGCATCGTGGT
GTCACGCTCGTCGTTTGGTATGGCTTCATTCAGCTCCGGTTCCCAACGATCAAGGCGAGTTACATGATCC
CCCATGTTGTGAAAAAAAGCGGTTAGCTCCTTCGGTCCTCCGATCGTTGTCAGAAGTAAGTTGGCCGCAG
TGTTATCACTCATGGTTATGGCAGCACTGCATAATTCTCTTACTGTCATGCCATCCGTAAGATGCTTTTC
TGTGACTGGTGAGTACTCAACCAAGTCATTCTGAGAATAGTGTATGCGGCGACCGAGTTGCTCTTGCCCG
GCGTCAATACGGGATAATACCGCGCCACATAGCAGAACTTTAAAAGTGCTCATCATTGGAAAACGTTCTT
CGGGGCGAAAACTCTCAAGGATCTTACCGCTGTTGAGATCCAGTTCGATGTAACCCACTCGTGCACCCAA
CTGATCTTCAGCATCTTTTACTTTCACCAGCGTTTCTGGGTGAGCAAAAACAGGAAGGCAAAATGCCGCA
AAAAAGGGAATAAGGGCGACACGGAAATGTTGAATACTCATACTCTTCCTTTTTCAATATTATTGAAGCA
TTTATCAGGGTTATTGTCTCATGAGCGGATACATATTTGAATGTATTTAGAAAAATAAACAAATAGGGGT
TCCGCGCACATTTCCCCGAAAAGTGCCACCTGGGTCCTTTTCATCACGTGCTATAAAAATAATTATAATT
TAAATTTTTTAATATAAATATATAAATTAAAAATAGAAAGTAAAAAAAGAAATTAAAGAAAAAATAGTTT
TTGTTTTCCGAAGATGTAAAAGACTCTAGGGGGATCGCCAACAAATACTACCTTTTATCTTGCTCTTCCT
GCTCTCAGGTATTAATGCCGAATTGTTTCATCTTGTCTGTGTAGAAGACCACACACGAAAATCCTGTGAT
TTTACATTTTACTTATCGTTAATCGAATGTATATCTATTTAATCTGCTTTTCTTGTCTAATAAATATATA
TGTAAAGTACGCTTTTTGTTGAAATTTTTTAAACCTTTGTTTATTTTTTTTTCTTCATTCCGTAACTCTT
CTACCTTCTTTATTTACTTTCTAAAATCCAAATACAAAACATAAAAATAAATAAACACAGAGTAAATTCC
CAAATTATTCCATCATTAAAAGATACGAGGCGCGTGTAAGTTACAGGCAAGCGATCCGTCCTAAGAAACC
ATTATTATCATGACATTAACCTATAAAAATAGGCGTATCACGAGGCCCTTTCGTC
Features (pLannotate 1.2.2; 21 found; start..end, strand, type, name):
    137..184     +  misc_feature   bom (fragment): basis of mobility region from pBR322
    195..410     +  promoter       URA3 promoter: S. cerevisiae URA3
    411..1214    +  CDS            URA3: orotidine-5'-phosphate decarboxylase, required for uracil biosynthesis; S. cerevisiae URA3; yeast auxotrophic marker, counterselectable with 5-fluoroorotic acid (5-FOA)
   1293..1342    +  misc_feature   bom (fragment): basis of mobility region from pBR322
   1343..1798    -  rep_origin     f1 ori (sequence partly withheld): f1 bacteriophage origin of replication; arrow indicates direction of (+) strand synthesis
   1806..1963    -  CDS            lacZα (fragment): LacZα fragment of β-galactosidase; lacZ fragment
   1966..1984    +  promoter       T7 promoter: promoter for bacteriophage T7 RNA polymerase
   1993..2016    +  misc_feature   MCS (fragment): pBluescript multiple cloning site
   2101..2298    -  terminator     TEF terminator: Ashbya gossypii TEF terminator
   2306..2870    -  CDS            NrsR (fragment): nourseothricin acetyltransferase; Streptomyces noursei nat1; confers resistance to nourseothricin
   2877..3220    -  promoter       TEF promoter: Ashbya gossypii TEF promoter
   3349..3367    -  promoter       T3 promoter: promoter for bacteriophage T3 RNA polymerase
   3412..3428    -  protein_bind   lac operator: The lac repressor binds to the lac operator to inhibit transcription in E. coli. This inhibition can be relieved by adding lactose or isopropyl-β-D-thiogalactopyranoside (IPTG). lac repressor encoded by lacI
   3436..3466    -  promoter       lac promoter: promoter for the E. coli lac operon
   3481..3502    -  protein_bind   CAP binding site: CAP binding activates transcription in the presence of cAMP. E. coli catabolite activator protein
   3515..3607    -  CDS            lacI (fragment): lac repressor; lacI; The lac repressor binds to the lac operator to inhibit transcription in E. coli. This inhibition can be relieved by adding lactose or isopropyl-β-D-thiogalactopyranoside (IPTG).
   3790..4378    -  rep_origin     ori: high-copy-number ColE1/pMB1/pBR322/pUC origin of replication
   4549..5409    -  CDS            AmpR: β-lactamase; bla; confers resistance to ampicillin, carbenicillin, and related antibiotics
   5410..5514    -  promoter       AmpR promoter: bla
   5551..6054    +  misc_feature   CEN/ARS: S. cerevisiae CEN6 centromere fused to an autonomously replicating sequence
   6123..35      +  CDS            rop (fragment) (across the origin): Rop protein, which maintains plasmids at low copy number; rop
