[The description below was written by a language model from this plasmid's Addgene catalogue record and pLannotate feature annotations shown in this document.]
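Description:
pAG36 is a yeast–E. coli shuttle plasmid built on the pRS316 backbone, carrying the natMX-type dominant drug resistance cassette on a centromeric, autonomously replicating vector. In E. coli it replicates from a high-copy ColE1/pUC-type origin and is selected with ampicillin through the β-lactamase gene. An f1 origin is also present, which allows production of single-stranded DNA. In Saccharomyces cerevisiae it is maintained by a CEN6/ARS element, which keeps the plasmid stable at low copy. It carries the URA3 gene with its own promoter as an auxotrophic transformation marker, which can be counterselected with 5-fluoroorotic acid.

The insert is nat1 from Streptomyces noursei, encoding nourseothricin N-acetyltransferase. It is flanked by the Ashbya gossypii TEF promoter and TEF terminator, so the bacterial gene is expressed in yeast from heterologous regulatory sequences and confers resistance to nourseothricin. The cassette sits in the pBluescript-derived polylinker region, between the T7 and T3 promoters, and interrupts the lacZα/lac promoter segment inherited from the backbone. The remaining annotations, such as the bom, rop and lacI fragments, are backbone remnants with no evident functional role.

The record contrasts this plasmid with the related pAG25 and pAG35, which lack the elements for centromeric maintenance. pAG36 therefore offers the nourseothricin marker on a replicating episome that can be selected by either drug resistance or uracil prototrophy. This makes it useful as a transformation control for nourseothricin selection. It also suits work in strains or media where a dominant, non-auxotrophic marker is needed, alongside the gene disruption cassettes from the same plasmid series.
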