Addgene plasmid #35126: pAG36
Depositing lab: John McCusker. Depositing organization: Duke University. Publication: Three new dominant drug resistance cassettes for gene disruption in Saccharomyces cerevisiae. Goldstein AL, McCusker JH. Yeast. 1999 Oct;15(14):1541-53. 10.1002/(SICI)1097-0061(199910)15:14<1541::AID-YEA476>3.0.CO;2-K PubMed 10514571.
Backbone
  Vector backbone: pRS316
  Modifications to backbone: Transformed E.coli cells are resistant to ampicillin. The plasmid contains the nat1 gene from Streptomyces noursei encoding nourseothricin N-acetyl-transferase and confers resistance to the antibiotic nourseothricin of transformed yeasts. In contrast to pAG25 and pAG35 this plasmid contains the elements to maintain the centromeric plasmid. Transformation marker is the URA3 gene.
  Vector type: Yeast replicating
  Selectable markers: Nourseothricin
Growth in bacteria
  Bacterial resistance: Ampicillin, 100 μg/mL
  Growth temperature: 37°C
  Growth strain: DH5alpha
  Copy number: High Copy
Gene/Insert
  Gene/Insert name: nat1
  Species: Streptomyces noursei
Terms and licenses: Academic/Nonprofit Terms; Industry Terms: Not Available to Industry
How to cite: pAG36 was a gift from John McCusker (Addgene plasmid # 35126 ; http://n2t.net/addgene:35126 ; RRID:Addgene_35126)
