>Addgene plasmid #35126 | pAG36 | addgene partial sequence | sequence record 46290 | T7 5'-TAATACGACTCACTATAGGG-3'
GGATCTGATATCATCGATGAATTCGAGCTCGTTTTCGACACTGGATGGCGGCGTTAGTATCGAATCGACA
GCAGTATAGCGACCAGCATTCACATACGATTGACGCATGATATTACTTTCTGCGCACTTAACTTCGCATC
TGGGCAGATGATGTCGAGGCGAAAAAAAATATAAATCACGCTAACATTTGATTAAAATAGAACAACTACA
ATATAAAAAAACTATACAAATGACAAGTTCTTGAAAACAAGAATCTTTTTATTGTCAGTACTGATTAGGG
GCAGGGCATGCTCATGTAGAGCGCCTGCTCGCCGTCCGAGGCGGTGCCGTCGTACAGGGCGGTGTCCAGG
CCGCAGAGGGTGAACCCCATCCGCCGGTACGCGTGGATCGCCGGTGCGTTGACGTTGGTGACCTCCAGCC
AGAGGTGCCCGGCGCCCCGCTCGCGGGCGAACTCCGTCGCGAGCCCCATCAACGCGCGCCCGACCCCGTG
CCCCCGGTGCTCCGGGGCGACCTCGATGTCCTCGACGGTCAGCCGGCGGTTCCAGCCGGAGTACGAGACG
ACCACGAAGCCCGCCAGGTCGCCGTCGTCCCCGTACGCGACGAACGTCCGGGAGTCCGGGTCGCCGTCCT
CCCCGTCGTCCGATTCGTCGTCCGATTCGTCGTCGGGGAACACCTTGGTCAGGGGCGGGTCCACCGGCAC
CTCCCGCAGGGTGAAGCCGTCCCCGGTGGCGGTGACGCGGAAGACGGTGTCGGTGGTGAAGGACCCATCC
AGTGCCTCGATGGCCTCGGCGTCCCCCGGGACACTGGTGCGGTACCGGTAA
